>Addgene plasmid #232144 | pcDNA3.1+ dgat1b-FLAG | addgene full sequence | sequence record 470159 | Addgene NGS Result
GACGGATCGGGAGATCTCCCGATCCCCTATGGTGCACTCTCAGTACAATCTGCTCTGATGCCGCATAGTT
AAGCCAGTATCTGCTCCCTGCTTGTGTGTTGGAGGTCGCTGAGTAGTGCGCGAGCAAAATTTAAGCTACA
ACAAGGCAAGGCTTGACCGACAATTGCATGAAGAATCTGCTTAGGGTTAGGCGTTTTGCGCTGCTTCGCG
ATGTACGGGCCAGATATACGCGTTGACATTGATTATTGACTAGTTATTAATAGTAATCAATTACGGGGTC
ATTAGTTCATAGCCCATATATGGAGTTCCGCGTTACATAACTTACGGTAAATGGCCCGCCTGGCTGACCG
CCCAACGACCCCCGCCCATTGACGTCAATAATGACGTATGTTCCCATAGTAACGCCAATAGGGACTTTCC
ATTGACGTCAATGGGTGGAGTATTTACGGTAAACTGCCCACTTGGCAGTACATCAAGTGTATCATATGCC
AAGTACGCCCCCTATTGACGTCAATGACGGTAAATGGCCCGCCTGGCATTATGCCCAGTACATGACCTTA
TGGGACTTTCCTACTTGGCAGTACATCTACGTATTAGTCATCGCTATTACCATGGTGATGCGGTTTTGGC
AGTACATCAATGGGCGTGGATAGCGGTTTGACTCACGGGGATTTCCAAGTCTCCACCCCATTGACGTCAA
TGGGAGTTTGTTTTGGCACCAAAATCAACGGGACTTTCCAAAATGTCGTAACAACTCCGCCCCATTGACG
CAAATGGGCGGTAGGCGTGTACGGTGGGAGGTCTATATAAGCAGAGCTCTCTGGCTAACTAGAGAACCCA
CTGCTTACTGGCTTATCGAAATTAATACGACTCACTATAGGGAGACCCAAGCTGGCTAGCGTTTAAACTT
AAGCTTGGTACCGCAAACATGATTGACAAGGATGATTTCGGGCCCGTCACCCGAAATCGGCGGCGCGCGA
CCATCACGAGTACCAGGAGCGAGTCTGTGAAGCTGCGAAACGGCGCGAGCGCGACAGCAGCAGCCGCTGA
CAGTGGTCTCAAAAGCGGACACAAGGCGCGGGAGTCTCTGGCGAAAAACTTGCAGCTCAACGAAGAAAAC
AAGAGAAAATGCGACCGCTACGACAGAATGAGTTGCCACAAGTTGCAGGAGTCGATGTTGAGTTCAGCGA
GCAGCTTCAAAAACTACAGAGGGATCCTGAACTGGTGTGTGGTAATGCTGGTTTTGAGCAACGCACGTCT
CTTTTTAGAAAACCTTCTCAGGTATGGCATTTTAGTGGACCCCATTCAGGTGGTGTCTTTGTTTCTCAAG
GACCCTTATAGCTGGCCTGCTGCATGTCTGGTTATTGTTTGTAATGCTTTTATACTTGTGGCACTGTACA
CCGAGAGAAAGCTAGCCATGGGGTCGATCAGTGAAAAGGTCGGCCTGCTGATCTACATCTTTAATTTAAC
AATTATCTTGTGTTTTCCAATGGTTGTTGTTTTAAAACTACCATCTATTACGCCAGTTGGAGGGGCATTT
GCCTTAGGAATCTACACCATCCTGTTTTTGAAACTGTATTCATACAAAGACGTTAACAAGTGGTGCAGAG
AGAGAACTCAAGCAAAGGCCCGCAGCCTCTCTAGATCTCTTTCATGTCCATCACCTCCATCTACATCCAG
CAGTATGCAGTCTTATGTGTCTTACCCAGGAAACCTCTCTCTCAGGGATATATACTATTTTGTTTTTGCT
CCGACCCTGTGCTACGAGCTTAATTTCCCCCGATCTGAATCAATCCGAATGGGATTTCTCCTCAGGAGGC
TCTTTGAGATGTTGCTTCTCACTCAGTTATTGGTTGGTTTAACGCAGCAGTGGATGGTGCCAATCATTCG
GAGTTCAATGAAGCCATTGCAGGAAATGGACTACACTAGAATGACAGAGCGGCTGCTTAGGCTGGCAGTG
CCCAATCATCTCCTCTGGCTAATATTCTTCTACTCGTTTTTCTATTCCTCAATGAACTTCATGGCTGAGC
TGTTGAGGTTTGGAGATCGGGAATTTTACCGTGACTGGTGGAATTCTGAAACGATAACGTACTTCTGGCA
AAACTGGAATATTCCCGTGCACAAGTGGTGCCTCCGGCACTTTTACAAGCCGCTGCTGAGACGAGGTGCC
GGCAAGTTACTGAGCCAATCAGCTGTGTTTTTCGCCTCTGCTTTTTTTCATGAGTATCTGGTCAGTGTTC
CTCTCAGGATGTTCAGACTGTGGGCATTTATGGGCATGATGGCACAGATTCCACTGGCATGGTTAGTGTC
CAGGTTTCTTCGAGGCAACTATGGAAATGCTGCTGTGTGGCTCTCACTCATTATCGGTCAACCTATCGCC
GTTCTCATGTATGTTCATGACTACTATGTCACAAATCACCAAGACGACCTGACAATCAATGAAGATCTGG
ACTATAAAGACGATGATGACAAATGAGGTACCGAGCTCGGATCCACTAGTCCAGTGTGGTGGAATTCTGC
AGATATCCAGCACAGTGGCGGCCGCTCGAGTCTAGAGGGCCCGTTTAAACCCGCTGATCAGCCTCGACTG
TGCCTTCTAGTTGCCAGCCATCTGTTGTTTGCCCCTCCCCCGTGCCTTCCTTGACCCTGGAAGGTGCCAC
TCCCACTGTCCTTTCCTAATAAAATGAGGAAATTGCATCGCATTGTCTGAGTAGGTGTCATTCTATTCTG
GGGGGTGGGGTGGGGCAGGACAGCAAGGGGGAGGATTGGGAAGACAATAGCAGGCATGCTGGGGATGCGG
TGGGCTCTATGGCTTCTGAGGCGGAAAGAACCAGCTGGGGCTCTAGGGGGTATCCCC
[124 nt withheld, positions 2858-2981]
C
[91 nt withheld, positions 2983-3073]
A
[49 nt withheld, positions 3075-3123]
CCTTTGACGTTGGAGTCCACGTTCTTT
[37 nt withheld, positions 3151-3187]
ACCCTATCTCGGTCTATTCTTTTGATTTATAAGGGATTTTGCCGATTTCGGCCTATTGGTTAAAAAATGA
GCTGATTTAACAAAAATTTAACGCGAATTAATTCTGTGGAATGTGTGTCAGTTAGGGTGTGGAAAGTCCC
CAGGCTCCCCAGCAGGCAGAAGTATGCAAAGCATGCATCTCAATTAGTCAGCAACCAGGTGTGGAAAGTC
CCCAGGCTCCCCAGCAGGCAGAAGTATGCAAAGCATGCATCTCAATTAGTCAGCAACCATAGTCCCGCCC
CTAACTCCGCCCATCCCGCCCCTAACTCCGCCCAGTTCCGCCCATTCTCCGCCCCATGGCTGACTAATTT
TTTTTATTTATGCAGAGGCCGAGGCCGCCTCTGCCTCTGAGCTATTCCAGAAGTAGTGAGGAGGCTTTTT
TGGAGGCCTAGGCTTTTGCAAAAAGCTCCCGGGAGCTTGTATATCCATTTTCGGATCTGATCAAGAGACA
GGATGAGGATCGTTTCGCATGATTGAACAAGATGGATTGCACGCAGGTTCTCCGGCCGCTTGGGTGGAGA
GGCTATTCGGCTATGACTGGGCACAACAGACAATCGGCTGCTCTGATGCCGCCGTGTTCCGGCTGTCAGC
GCAGGGGCGCCCGGTTCTTTTTGTCAAGACCGACCTGTCCGGTGCCCTGAATGAACTGCAGGACGAGGCA
GCGCGGCTATCGTGGCTGGCCACGACGGGCGTTCCTTGCGCAGCTGTGCTCGACGTTGTCACTGAAGCGG
GAAGGGACTGGCTGCTATTGGGCGAAGTGCCGGGGCAGGATCTCCTGTCATCTCACCTTGCTCCTGCCGA
GAAAGTATCCATCATGGCTGATGCAATGCGGCGGCTGCATACGCTTGATCCGGCTACCTGCCCATTCGAC
CACCAAGCGAAACATCGCATCGAGCGAGCACGTACTCGGATGGAAGCCGGTCTTGTCGATCAGGATGATC
TGGACGAAGAGCATCAGGGGCTCGCGCCAGCCGAACTGTTCGCCAGGCTCAAGGCGCGCATGCCCGACGG
CGAGGATCTCGTCGTGACCCATGGCGATGCCTGCTTGCCGAATATCATGGTGGAAAATGGCCGCTTTTCT
GGATTCATCGACTGTGGCCGGCTGGGTGTGGCGGACCGCTATCAGGACATAGCGTTGGCTACCCGTGATA
TTGCTGAAGAGCTTGGCGGCGAATGGGCTGACCGCTTCCTCGTGCTTTACGGTATCGCCGCTCCCGATTC
GCAGCGCATCGCCTTCTATCGCCTTCTTGACGAGTTCTTCTGAGCGGGACTCTGGGGTTCGAAATGACCG
ACCAAGCGACGCCCAACCTGCCATCACGAGATTTCGATTCCACCGCCGCCTTCTATGAAAGGTTGGGCTT
CGGAATCGTTTTCCGGGACGCCGGCTGGATGATCCTCCAGCGCGGGGATCTCATGCTGGAGTTCTTCGCC
CACCCCAACTTGTTTATTGCAGCTTATAATGGTTACAAATAAAGCAATAGCATCACAAATTTCACAAATA
AAGCATTTTTTTCACTGCATTCTAGTTGTGGTTTGTCCAAACTCATCAATGTATCTTATCATGTCTGTAT
ACCGTCGACCTCTAGCTAGAGCTTGGCGTAATCATGGTCATAGCTGTTTCCTGTGTGAAATTGTTATCCG
CTCACAATTCCACACAACATACGAGCCGGAAGCATAAAGTGTAAAGCCTGGGGTGCCTAATGAGTGAGCT
AACTCACATTAATTGCGTTGCGCTCACTGCCCGCTTTCCAGTCGGGAAACCTGTCGTGCCAGCTGCATTA
ATGAATCGGCCAACGCGCGGGGAGAGGCGGTTTGCGTATTGGGCGCTCTTCCGCTTCCTCGCTCACTGAC
TCGCTGCGCTCGGTCGTTCGGCTGCGGCGAGCGGTATCAGCTCACTCAAAGGCGGTAATACGGTTATCCA
CAGAATCAGGGGATAACGCAGGAAAGAACATGTGAGCAAAAGGCCAGCAAAAGGCCAGGAACCGTAAAAA
GGCCGCGTTGCTGGCGTTTTTCCATAGGCTCCGCCCCCCTGACGAGCATCACAAAAATCGACGCTCAAGT
CAGAGGTGGCGAAACCCGACAGGACTATAAAGATACCAGGCGTTTCCCCCTGGAAGCTCCCTCGTGCGCT
CTCCTGTTCCGACCCTGCCGCTTACCGGATACCTGTCCGCCTTTCTCCCTTCGGGAAGCGTGGCGCTTTC
TCATAGCTCACGCTGTAGGTATCTCAGTTCGGTGTAGGTCGTTCGCTCCAAGCTGGGCTGTGTGCACGAA
CCCCCCGTTCAGCCCGACCGCTGCGCCTTATCCGGTAACTATCGTCTTGAGTCCAACCCGGTAAGACACG
ACTTATCGCCACTGGCAGCAGCCACTGGTAACAGGATTAGCAGAGCGAGGTATGTAGGCGGTGCTACAGA
GTTCTTGAAGTGGTGGCCTAACTACGGCTACACTAGAAGAACAGTATTTGGTATCTGCGCTCTGCTGAAG
CCAGTTACCTTCGGAAAAAGAGTTGGTAGCTCTTGATCCGGCAAACAAACCACCGCTGGTAGCGGTGGTT
TTTTTGTTTGCAAGCAGCAGATTACGCGCAGAAAAAAAGGATCTCAAGAAGATCCTTTGATCTTTTCTAC
GGGGTCTGACGCTCAGTGGAACGAAAACTCACGTTAAGGGATTTTGGTCATGAGATTATCAAAAAGGATC
TTCACCTAGATCCTTTTAAATTAAAAATGAAGTTTTAAATCAATCTAAAGTATATATGAGTAAACTTGGT
CTGACAGTTACCAATGCTTAATCAGTGAGGCACCTATCTCAGCGATCTGTCTATTTCGTTCATCCATAGT
TGCCTGACTCCCCGTCGTGTAGATAACTACGATACGGGAGGGCTTACCATCTGGCCCCAGTGCTGCAATG
ATACCGCGAGACCCACGCTCACCGGCTCCAGATTTATCAGCAATAAACCAGCCAGCCGGAAGGGCCGAGC
GCAGAAGTGGTCCTGCAACTTTATCCGCCTCCATCCAGTCTATTAATTGTTGCCGGGAAGCTAGAGTAAG
TAGTTCGCCAGTTAATAGTTTGCGCAACGTTGTTGCCATTGCTACAGGCATCGTGGTGTCACGCTCGTCG
TTTGGTATGGCTTCATTCAGCTCCGGTTCCCAACGATCAAGGCGAGTTACATGATCCCCCATGTTGTGCA
AAAAAGCGGTTAGCTCCTTCGGTCCTCCGATCGTTGTCAGAAGTAAGTTGGCCGCAGTGTTATCACTCAT
GGTTATGGCAGCACTGCATAATTCTCTTACTGTCATGCCATCCGTAAGATGCTTTTCTGTGACTGGTGAG
TACTCAACCAAGTCATTCTGAGAATAGTGTATGCGGCGACCGAGTTGCTCTTGCCCGGCGTCAATACGGG
ATAATACCGCGCCACATAGCAGAACTTTAAAAGTGCTCATCATTGGAAAACGTTCTTCGGGGCGAAAACT
CTCAAGGATCTTACCGCTGTTGAGATCCAGTTCGATGTAACCCACTCGTGCACCCAACTGATCTTCAGCA
TCTTTTACTTTCACCAGCGTTTCTGGGTGAGCAAAAACAGGAAGGCAAAATGCCGCAAAAAAGGGAATAA
GGGCGACACGGAAATGTTGAATACTCATACTCTTCCTTTTTCAATATTATTGAAGCATTTATCAGGGTTA
TTGTCTCATGAGCGGATACATATTTGAATGTATTTAGAAAAATAAACAAATAGGGGTTCCGCGCACATTT
CCCCGAAAAGTGCCACCTGACGTC
Features (pLannotate 1.2.2; 21 found; start..end, strand, type, name):
     28..80      -  misc_feature   bom (fragment): basis of mobility region from pBR322
    235..614     +  enhancer       CMV enhancer: human cytomegalovirus immediate early enhancer
    615..818     +  promoter       CMV promoter: human cytomegalovirus (CMV) immediate early promoter
    814..847     +  LTR            5' LTR (truncated) (fragment): truncated 5' long terminal repeat (LTR) from HIV-1
    863..881     +  promoter       T7 promoter: promoter for bacteriophage T7 RNA polymerase
   1148..2422    +  CDS            DGAT1 (fragment): DGAT1_BOVIN - Experimental evidence at protein level: Swiss-Prot protein existence level 1. Catalyzes the terminal and only committed step in triacylglycerol synthesis by using diacylglycerol and fatty acyl CoA as substrates (PubMed:18704537). Highly expressed in epithelial cells of the small intestine and its activity is essential for the absorption of dietary fats. In liver, plays a role in esterifying exogenous fatty acids to glycerol, and is required to synthesize fat for storage (By similarity). Also present in female mammary glands, where it produces fat in the milk (PubMed:18704537, Pub
   2449..2472    +  CDS            3xFLAG (fragment): three tandem FLAG® epitope tags
   2588..2812    +  polyA_signal   bGH poly(A) signal: bovine growth hormone polyadenylation signal
   2816..2837    +  promoter       SV40 promoter (fragment): SV40 enhancer and early promoter
   2858..3286    +  rep_origin     f1 ori (sequence partly withheld): f1 bacteriophage origin of replication; arrow indicates direction of (+) strand synthesis
   3300..3629    +  promoter       SV40 promoter: SV40 enhancer and early promoter
   3696..4487    +  CDS            neo: KKA2_KLEPN - Also known as kan, nptII. Experimental evidence at protein level: Swiss-Prot protein existence level 1. Resistance to kanamycin, neomycin, paromomycin, ribostamycin, butirosin and gentamicin B. From Klebsiella pneumoniae.
   4511..4669    +  CDS            ble (fragment): BLE_KLEPN - Experimental evidence at protein level: Swiss-Prot protein existence level 1. Binding protein with a strong affinity to the bleomycin family of antibiotics. Binds to CL990; an antimitotic-antibiotic compound. From Klebsiella pneumoniae.
   4664..4785    +  polyA_signal   SV40 poly(A) signal: SV40 polyadenylation signal
   4858..4874    -  protein_bind   lac operator: The lac repressor binds to the lac operator to inhibit transcription in E. coli. This inhibition can be relieved by adding lactose or isopropyl-β-D-thiogalactopyranoside (IPTG). lac repressor encoded by lacI
   4882..4912    -  promoter       lac promoter: promoter for the E. coli lac operon
   4927..4948    -  protein_bind   CAP binding site: CAP binding activates transcription in the presence of cAMP. E. coli catabolite activator protein
   4961..5053    -  CDS            lacI (fragment): lac repressor; lacI; The lac repressor binds to the lac operator to inhibit transcription in E. coli. This inhibition can be relieved by adding lactose or isopropyl-β-D-thiogalactopyranoside (IPTG).
   5236..5824    -  rep_origin     ori: high-copy-number ColE1/pMB1/pBR322/pUC origin of replication
   5995..6855    -  CDS            AmpR: β-lactamase; bla; confers resistance to ampicillin, carbenicillin, and related antibiotics
   6856..6960    -  promoter       AmpR promoter: bla
