[The description below was written by a language model from this plasmid's Addgene catalogue record and pLannotate feature annotations shown in this document.]
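Description:
pcDNA3.1+ dgat1b-FLAG is a CMV-driven expression plasmid built on the Invitrogen pcDNA3.1+ backbone, carrying a synthesized coding sequence for zebrafish (Danio rerio) dgat1b. It is catalogued as a zebrafish expression vector, although pcDNA3.1+ is a general vertebrate-cell expression backbone. The full sequenced plasmid is about 7 kb. In E. coli it is maintained at high copy through a ColE1/pUC-type origin and selected with ampicillin via the β-lactamase gene. An f1 origin is also present, allowing single-stranded DNA production.

The roughly 1.6 kb insert sits downstream of the human cytomegalovirus immediate-early enhancer and promoter and is followed by the bovine growth hormone polyadenylation signal. A T7 promoter lies between the CMV promoter and the insert and can serve for in vitro transcription or as a sequencing primer site. The automated annotation identifies the open reading frame by homology to bovine DGAT1, the diacylglycerol O-acyltransferase that catalyses the final, committed step of triacylglycerol synthesis from diacylglycerol and fatty acyl-CoA. This fits the recorded dgat1b identity. A short match to the FLAG epitope at the 3' end of the coding region corresponds to the single C-terminal FLAG tag, which permits antibody detection or immunoprecipitation of the protein. A separate SV40 early promoter–neomycin phosphotransferase–SV40 poly(A) cassette provides G418 selection in transfected eukaryotic cells. The small HIV LTR, ble, lacI and bom fragments called by the annotation are probably incidental backbone matches rather than functional elements.

The construct is intended for expressing tagged dgat1b. It is associated with work on the loss of diacylglycerol acyltransferase enzymes in zebrafish.
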