Addgene plasmid #232144: pcDNA3.1+ dgat1b-FLAG
Purpose: Expresses zebrafish dgat1b with a C-terminal FLAG tag under control of the CMV promoter
Depositing lab: Steven Farber. Depositing organization: Carnegie Institution for Science. Publication: Zebrafish are resilient to the loss of major diacylglycerol acyltransferase enzymes. Wilson MH, Hensley MR, Shen MC, Lu HY, Quinlivan VH, Busch-Nentwich EM, Rawls JF, Farber SA. J Biol Chem. 2024 Nov 6;300(12):107973. doi: 10.1016/j.jbc.2024.107973. PubMed 39510175.
Backbone
  Vector backbone: pcDNA3.1+
  Backbone manufacturer: Invitrogen
  Backbone size w/o insert (bp): 5446
  Vector type: zebrafish expression
Growth in bacteria
  Bacterial resistance: Ampicillin, 100 μg/mL
  Growth temperature: 37°C
  Growth strain: DH5alpha
  Copy number: High Copy
Gene/Insert
  Gene/Insert name: dgat1b
  Species: D. rerio (zebrafish)
  Insert size (bp): 1566
  Promoter: CMV
  Tag / fusion protein: FLAG (C terminal on insert)
  Cloning method: Gene Synthesis
Resource information
  A portion of this plasmid was derived from a plasmid made by: Gene synthesis by Gene Universal
Terms and licenses: Academic/Nonprofit Terms; Industry Terms: Not Available to Industry
How to cite: pcDNA3.1+ dgat1b-FLAG was a gift from Steven Farber (Addgene plasmid # 232144 ; http://n2t.net/addgene:232144 ; RRID:Addgene_232144)
