>Addgene plasmid #232144 | pcDNA3.1+ dgat1b-FLAG | depositor partial sequence | sequence record 456369 | pcDNA3.1+ dgat1b-FLAG sequence 1566 bps
GATATCGCAAACATGATTGACAAGGATGATTTCGGGCCCGTCACCCGAAATCGGCGGCGCGCGACCATCA
CGAGTACCAGGAGCGAGTCTGTGAAGCTGCGAAACGGCGCGAGCGCGACAGCAGCAGCCGCTGACAGTGG
TCTCAAAAGCGGACACAAGGCGCGGGAGTCTCTGGCGAAAAACTTGCAGCTCAACGAAGAAAACAAGAGA
AAATGCGACCGCTACGACAGAATGAGTTGCCACAAGTTGCAGGAGTCGATGTTGAGTTCAGCGAGCAGCT
TCAAAAACTACAGAGGGATCCTGAACTGGTGTGTGGTAATGCTGGTTTTGAGCAACGCACGTCTCTTTTT
AGAAAACCTTCTCAGGTATGGCATTTTAGTGGACCCCATTCAGGTGGTGTCTTTGTTTCTCAAGGACCCT
TATAGCTGGCCTGCTGCATGTCTGGTTATTGTTTGTAATGCTTTTATACTTGTGGCACTGTACACCGAGA
GAAAGCTAGCCATGGGGTCGATCAGTGAAAAGGTCGGCCTGCTGATCTACATCTTTAATTTAACAATTAT
CTTGTGTTTTCCAATGGTTGTTGTTTTAAAACTACCATCTATTACGCCAGTTGGAGGGGCATTTGCCTTA
GGAATCTACACCATCCTGTTTTTGAAACTGTATTCATACAAAGACGTTAACAAGTGGTGCAGAGAGAGAA
CTCAAGCAAAGGCCCGCAGCCTCTCTAGATCTCTTTCATGTCCATCACCTCCATCTACATCCAGCAGTAT
GCAGTCTTATGTGTCTTACCCAGGAAACCTCTCTCTCAGGGATATATACTATTTTGTTTTTGCTCCGACC
CTGTGCTACGAGCTTAATTTCCCCCGATCTGAATCAATCCGAATGGGATTTCTCCTCAGGAGGCTCTTTG
AGATGTTGCTTCTCACTCAGTTATTGGTTGGTTTAACGCAGCAGTGGATGGTGCCAATCATTCGGAGTTC
AATGAAGCCATTGCAGGAAATGGACTACACTAGAATGACAGAGCGGCTGCTTAGGCTGGCAGTGCCCAAT
CATCTCCTCTGGCTAATATTCTTCTACTCGTTTTTCTATTCCTCAATGAACTTCATGGCTGAGCTGTTGA
GGTTTGGAGATCGGGAATTTTACCGTGACTGGTGGAATTCTGAAACGATAACGTACTTCTGGCAAAACTG
GAATATTCCCGTGCACAAGTGGTGCCTCCGGCACTTTTACAAGCCGCTGCTGAGACGAGGTGCCGGCAAG
TTACTGAGCCAATCAGCTGTGTTTTTCGCCTCTGCTTTTTTTCATGAGTATCTGGTCAGTGTTCCTCTCA
GGATGTTCAGACTGTGGGCATTTATGGGCATGATGGCACAGATTCCACTGGCATGGTTAGTGTCCAGGTT
TCTTCGAGGCAACTATGGAAATGCTGCTGTGTGGCTCTCACTCATTATCGGTCAACCTATCGCCGTTCTC
ATGTATGTTCATGACTACTATGTCACAAATCACCAAGACGACCTGACAATCAATGAAGATCTGGACTATA
AAGACGATGATGACAAATGAACTAGT
